>Addgene plasmid #237691 | p52K-GFP-KS-FtoA | addgene full sequence | sequence record 471769 | Addgene NGS Result
AAAAAAAATTAGTCAGCCATGGGGCGGAGAATGGGCGGAACTGGGCGGAGTTAGGGGCGGGATGGGCGGA
GTTAGGGGCGGGACTATGGTTGCTGACTAATTGAGATGCATGCTTTGCATACTTCTGCCTGCTGGGGAGC
CTGGGGACTTTCCACACCTGGTTGCTGACTAATTGAGATGCATGCTTTGCATACTTCTGCCTGCTGGGGA
GCCTGGGGACTTTCCACACCCTAACTGACACACATTCCACAGCTGGTTCTTTCCGCCTCAGGACTCTTCC
TTTTTCAATATTATTGAAGCATTTATCAGGGTTATTGTCTCATGAGCGGATACATATTTGAATGTATTTA
GAAAAATAAACAAATAGGGGTTCCGCGCACATTTCCCCGAAAAGTGCCACCTG
[124 nt withheld, positions 404-527]
C
[91 nt withheld, positions 529-619]
A
[49 nt withheld, positions 621-669]
CCTTTGACGTTGGAGTCCACGTTCTTT
[37 nt withheld, positions 697-733]
ACCCTATCTCGGTCTATTCTTTTGATTTATAAGGGATTTTGCCGATTTCGGCCTATTGGTTAAAAAATGA
GCTGATTTAACAAAAATTTAACGCGAATTTTAACAAAATATTAACGCTTACAATTTACGCCTTAAGATAC
ATTGATGAGTTTGGACAAACCACAACTAGAATGCAGTGAAAAAAATGCTTTATTTGTGAAATTTGTGATG
CTATTGCTTTATTTGTAACCATTATAAGCTGCAATAAACAAGTTAACAACAACAATTGCATTCATTTTAT
GTTTCAGGTTCAGGGGGAGGTGTGGGAGGTTTTTTAAAGCAAGTAAAACCTCTACAAATGTGGTATGGCT
GATTATGATCTAGAGTCGCGGCCGCTTTACTTCTATAGACAGGAGGCGGCGGCCTGCGCTAGAACCAACT
TATTCATCATCATCATCTTGTACAGCTCGTCCATGCCGAGAGTGATCCCGGCGGCGGTCACGAACTCCTT
CAGGACCATGTGATCGCGCTTCTCGTTGGGGTCTTTGCTCAGGGCGGACTGGGTGCTCAGGTAGTGGTTG
TCGGGCAGCAGCACGGGGCCGTCGCCGATGGGGGTGTTCTGCTGGTAGTGGTCGGCGAGCTGCACGCTGC
CGTCCTCGATGTTGTGGCGGATCTTGAAGTTCACCTTGATGCCGTTCTTCTGCTTGTCGGCCATGATATA
GACGTTGTGGCTGTTGTAGTTGTACTCCAGCTTGTGCCCCAGGATGTTGCCGTCCTCCTTGAAGTCGATG
CCCTTCAGCTCGATGCGGTTCACCAGGGTGTCGCCCTCGAACTTCACCTCGGCGCGGGTCTTGTAGTTGC
CGTCGTCCTTGAAGAAGATGGTGCGCTCCTGGACGTAGCCTTCGGGCATGGCGGACTTGAAGAAGTCGTG
CTGCTTCATGTGGTCGGGGTAGCGGCTGAAGCACTGCACGCCGTAGGTCAGGGTGGTCACGAGGGTGGGC
CAGGGCACGGGCAGCTTGCCGGTGGTGCAGATGAACTTCAGGGTCAGCTTGCCGTAGGTGGCATCGCCCT
CGCCCTCGCCGGACACGCTGAACTTGTGGCCGTTTACGTCGCCGTCCAGCTCGACCAGGATGGGCACCAC
CCCGGTGAACAGCTCCTCGCCCTTGCTCACTATGGTGACGACCGGTGGATCCCGGGCCCGCGGTACCGTC
GACTGCAGAATTCGGTACTCGCCGTCCTCTGGCTCGTACTCATCGTCCTCGTCATATTCCTCCACGCCGC
CGACGTTGCCAGCGCGCGCGGGTGCCACCGCCAGCCCAGGTCCGGCCCCAGCTGCCTCCAGGGCGCGTCG
GCTTGGGGCCCAGCGCAGGTCAGCGCCCGCGTCAAAGTAGGACTCGGCCTCTCTATCGCCGCTGCCCGTG
CCAGCCAGGGCCCTTTGCAGGCTGTGCATCAGCTCGCGGTCGCTGAGCTCGCGCCGCCGGCTCACGCTCA
CGGCCTTGTGGATGCGCTCGTTGCGATAAACGCCCAGGTCGTCGCTCAAGGTAAGCACCTTCAGCGCCAT
GCGCATGTAGAACCCCTCGATCTTTACCTCCTTGTCTATGGGAACGTAAGGGGTATGGTATATCTTGCGG
GCGTAAAACTTGCCCAGGCTAAGCATGGAATAGTTGATGGCGGCCACCTTGTCAGCCAGGCTCAAGCTGC
GCTCCTGCACCACTATGCTCTGCAGGATGTTTATCAAATCGAGCAGCCAGCGGCCCTCGGGCTCTACTAT
GTTTAGCAGCGCATCCCTGAATGCCTCGTTGTCCCTGCTGTGCTGCACTATAAGGAACAGCTGCGCCATG
AGCGGCTTGCTATTTGGGTTTTGCTCCAGCGCGCTTACAAAGTCCCACAGATGCATCAGTCCTATAGCCA
CCTCCTCGCGCGCCACAAGCGTACGCACGTGGTTGTTAAAGCTTTTTTGAAAGTTAATCTCCTGGTTCAC
CGTCTGCTCGTATGCGGTTACCAGGTCGGCGGCCGCCACGTGTGCGCGCGCGGGACTAATCCCGGTTCGC
GCGTCGGGCTCAAAGTCCTCCTCGCGCAGCAACCGCTCGCGATTCAGGCCATGCCGCAGCTCGCGCCCTG
CGTGGAACTTTCGATCCCGCATCTCCTCGGGCTCCTCTCCCTCGCGGTCGCGAAACAGGTTCTGCCGCGG
CACGTACGCCTCACGCGTATCACGCTTCAGCTGCACCCTTGGGTGCCGCTCAGGAGAGGGCGCTCCTAGC
CGCGCCAGGCCCTCGCCCTCCTCCAAGTCCAGGTAGTGCCGGGCCCGGCGCCGCGGGGGTTCGTAATCAC
CATCTGCTGCCGCGTCAACCGCGGATGTCGCCCCTCCTGACGCGGTAGGAGGAGGGGAGGGTGCCCTGCA
TGTCTGCCGCTGCTCTTGCTCTTGCCGCTGCTGAGGAGGGGGGCGCATCTGCCGCAGCACCGGATGCATC
TCGAGATCTGAGTCCGGTAGCGCTAGCGGATCTGACGGTTCACACTAGCGGATCTGACGGTTCACGCTAG
CGGATCTGACGGTTCACTAAACCAGCTCTGCTTATATAGACCTCCCACCGTACACGCCTACCGCCCATTT
GCGTCAATGGGGCGGAGTTGTTACGACATTTTGGAAAGTCCCGTTGATTTTGGTGCCAAAACAAACTCCC
ATTGACGTCAATGGGGTGGAGACTTGGAAATCCCCGTGAGTCAAACCGCTATCCACGCCCATTGATGTAC
TGCCAAAACCGCATCACCATGGTAATAGCGATGACTAATACGTAGATGTACTGCCAAGTAGGAAAGTCCC
ATAAGGTCATGTACTGGGCATAATGCCAGGCGGGCCATTTACCGTCATTGACGTCAATAGGGGGCGTACT
TGGCATATGATACACTTGATGTACTGCCAAGTGGGCAGTTTACCGTAAATACTCCACCCATTGACGTCAA
TGGAAAGTCCCTATTGGCGTTACTATGGGAACATACGTCATTATTGACGTCAATGGGCGGGGGTCGTTGG
GCGGTCAGCCAGGCGGGCCATTTACCGTAAGTTATGTAACGCGGAACTCCATATATGGGCTATGAACTAA
TGACCCCGTAATTGATTACTATTAATAACTAATGCATGGCGGTAATACGGTTATCCACAGAATCAGGGGA
TAACGCAGGAAAGAACATGTGAGCAAAAGGCCAGCAAAAGGCCAGGAACCGTAAAAAGGCCGCGTTGCTG
GCGTTTTTCCATAGGCTCCGCCCCCCTGACGAGCATCACAAAAATCGACGCTCAAGTCAGAGGTGGCGAA
ACCCGACAGGACTATAAAGATACCAGGCGTTTCCCCCTGGAAGCTCCCTCGTGCGCTCTCCTGTTCCGAC
CCTGCCGCTTACCGGATACCTGTCCGCCTTTCTCCCTTCGGGAAGCGTGGCGCTTTCTCATAGCTCACGC
TGTAGGTATCTCAGTTCGGTGTAGGTCGTTCGCTCCAAGCTGGGCTGTGTGCACGAACCCCCCGTTCAGC
CCGACCGCTGCGCCTTATCCGGTAACTATCGTCTTGAGTCCAACCCGGTAAGACACGACTTATCGCCACT
GGCAGCAGCCACTGGTAACAGGATTAGCAGAGCGAGGTATGTAGGCGGTGCTACAGAGTTCTTGAAGTGG
TGGCCTAACTACGGCTACACTAGAAGAACAGTATTTGGTATCTGCGCTCTGCTGAAGCCAGTTACCTTCG
GAAAAAGAGTTGGTAGCTCTTGATCCGGCAAACAAACCACCGCTGGTAGCGGTGGTTTTTTTGTTTGCAA
GCAGCAGATTACGCGCAGAAAAAAAGGATCTCAAGAAGATCCTTTGATCTTTTCTACGGGGTCTGACGCT
CAGTGGAACGAAAACTCACGTTAAGGGATTTTGGTCATGAGATTATCAAAAAGGATCTTCACCTAGATCC
TTTTAAATTAAAAATGAAGTTTTAAATCAATCTAAAGTATATATGAGTAACCTGAGGCTATGGCAGGGCC
TGCCGCCCCGACGTTGGCTGCGAGCCCTGGGCCTTCACCCGAACTTGGGGGGTGGGGTGGGGAAAAGGAA
GAAACGCGGGCGTATTGGCCCCAATGGGGTCTCGGTGGGGTATCGACAGAGTGCCAGCCCTGGGACCGAA
CCCCGCGTTTATGAACAAACGACCCAACACCGTGCGTTTTATTCTGTCTTTTTATTGCCGTCATAGCGCG
GGTTCCTTCCGGTATTGTCTCCTTCCGTGTTTCAGTTAGCCTCCCCCTAGGGTGGGCGAAGAACTCCAGC
ATGAGATCCCCGCGCTGGAGGATCATCCAGCCGGCGTCCCGGAAAACGATTCCGAAGCCCAACCTTTCAT
AGAAGGCGGCGGTGGAATCGAAATCTCGTGATGGCAGGTTGGGCGTCGCTTGGTCGGTCATTTCGAACCC
CAGAGTCCCGCTCAGAAGAACTCGTCAAGAAGGCGATAGAAGGCGATGCGCTGCGAATCGGGAGCGGCGA
TACCGTAAAGCACGAGGAAGCGGTCAGCCCATTCGCCGCCAAGCTCTTCAGCAATATCACGGGTAGCCAA
CGCTATGTCCTGATAGCGGTCCGCCACACCCAGCCGGCCACAGTCGATGAATCCAGAAAAGCGGCCATTT
TCCACCATGATATTCGGCAAGCAGGCATCGCCATGGGTCACGACGAGATCCTCGCCGTCGGGCATGCTCG
CCTTGAGCCTGGCGAACAGTTCGGCTGGCGCGAGCCCCTGATGCTCTTCGTCCAGATCATCCTGATCGAC
AAGACCGGCTTCCATCCGAGTACGTGCTCGCTCGATGCGATGTTTCGCTTGGTGGTCGAATGGGCAGGTA
GCCGGATCAAGCGTATGCAGCCGCCGCATTGCATCAGCCATGATGGATACTTTCTCGGCAGGAGCAAGGT
GAGATGACAGGAGATCCTGCCCCGGCACTTCGCCCAATAGCAGCCAGTCCCTTCCCGCTTCAGTGACAAC
GTCGAGCACAGCTGCGCAAGGAACGCCCGTCGTGGCCAGCCACGATAGCCGCGCTGCCTCGTCTTGCAGT
TCATTCAGGGCACCGGACAGGTCGGTCTTGACAAAAAGAACCGGGCGCCCCTGCGCTGACAGCCGGAACA
CGGCGGCATCAGAGCAGCCGATTGTCTGTTGTGCCCAGTCATAGCCGAATAGCCTCTCCACCCAAGCGGC
CGGAGAACCTGCGTGCAATCCATCTTGTTCAATCATGCGAAACGATCCTCATCCTGTCTCTTGATCGATC
TTTGCAAAAGCCTAGGCCTCCAAAAAAGCCTCCTCACTACTTCTGGAATAGCTCAGAGGCCGAGGCGGCC
TCGGCCTCTGCATAAAT
Features (pLannotate 1.2.2; 16 found; start..end, strand, type, name):
    273..377     -  promoter       AmpR promoter: bla
    404..832     +  rep_origin     f1 ori (sequence partly withheld): f1 bacteriophage origin of replication; arrow indicates direction of (+) strand synthesis
    866..987     -  polyA_signal   SV40 poly(A) signal: SV40 polyadenylation signal
   1010..1093    -  CDS            large T antigen (fragment): large T antigen from SV40 (simian virus 40)
   1170..1886    -  CDS            EGFP: EGFP is a basic (constitutively fluorescent) green fluorescent protein published in 1996, derived from Aequorea victoria. It is reported to be a rapidly-maturing weak dimer with moderate acid sensitivity.
   1900..1937    -  misc_feature   MCS (fragment): multiple cloning site
   1938..3182    -  CDS            L1: PKG3_ADE05 - Experimental evidence at protein level: Swiss-Prot protein existence level 1. Involved in viral genome packaging through its interaction with packaging proteins 1 and 2. After proteolytic cleavage by adenovirus protease, L1 52/55k protein is removed from the capsid during viral maturation. From Human adenovirus C serotype 5 (HAdV-5) (Human adenovirus 5).
   3183..3210    -  misc_feature   MCS (fragment): multiple cloning site
   3277..3480    -  promoter       CMV promoter: human cytomegalovirus (CMV) immediate early promoter
   3481..3784    -  enhancer       CMV enhancer: human cytomegalovirus immediate early enhancer
   3959..4547    -  rep_origin     ori: high-copy-number ColE1/pMB1/pBR322/pUC origin of replication
   4769..4785    +  polyA_signal   bGH poly(A) signal (fragment): bovine growth hormone polyadenylation signal
   4876..4923    -  polyA_signal   HSV TK poly(A) signal: herpes simplex virus thymidine kinase polyadenylation signal (Cole and Stacy, 1985)
   4982..5134    -  CDS            ble (fragment): BLE_KLEPN - Experimental evidence at protein level: Swiss-Prot protein existence level 1. Binding protein with a strong affinity to the bleomycin family of antibiotics. Binds to CL990; an antimitotic-antibiotic compound. From Klebsiella pneumoniae.
   5155..5949    -  CDS            NeoR/KanR: aminoglycoside phosphotransferase from Tn5; aph(3')-II (or nptII); confers resistance to neomycin, kanamycin, and G418 (Geneticin®)
   5984..271     -  promoter       SV40 promoter (across the origin): SV40 enhancer and early promoter
