[The description below was written by a language model from this plasmid's Addgene catalogue record and pLannotate feature annotations shown in this document.]
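Description:
p52K-GFP-KS-FtoA is a mammalian expression plasmid of about 6.1 kb built on the pEGFP-N1 backbone and assembled by Gibson cloning. It is intended for overexpression of a fluorescently tagged form of the adenovirus 5 L1 52/55K protein. It is propagated in E. coli through a high-copy ColE1/pUC-type origin and selected with kanamycin. The resistance gene is the Tn5 NeoR/KanR aminoglycoside phosphotransferase, placed downstream of both a bacterial (bla-type) promoter and the SV40 enhancer/early promoter and terminated by the HSV TK polyadenylation signal. This arrangement gives kanamycin resistance in bacteria and can give G418 resistance in transfected mammalian cells. An f1 origin is also present. The short ble, bGH poly(A) and SV40 large T antigen fragments in the feature table are probably backbone remnants or annotation matches rather than functional parts.

The expression cassette is driven by the human CMV immediate-early enhancer and promoter. It encodes the L1 52/55K open reading frame, a viral protein involved in adenoviral genome packaging, followed by a short multiple-cloning-site-derived linker and EGFP at the C-terminus, and it ends with the SV40 polyadenylation signal. The insert name indicates an additional "KS-FtoA" element after GFP. The associated publication concerns a micropeptide "killswitch" used to probe condensate microenvironments, so this is presumably a killswitch peptide variant with phenylalanine-to-alanine substitutions, possibly a control. The feature table does not annotate this segment, and the record does not describe its composition or role. The stated purpose is simply overexpression of the fusion protein in mammalian cells, where the EGFP tag allows its localisation to be visualised.
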