Addgene plasmid #237691: p52K-GFP-KS-FtoA
Purpose: For overexpression of 52K-GFP-KS-FtoA
Depositing lab: Denes Hnisz. Depositing organization: Max Planck Institute for Molecular Genetics. Publication: Probing condensate microenvironments with a micropeptide killswitch. Zhang Y, Stoppelkamp I, Fernandez-Pernas P, Allram M, Charman M, Magalhaes AP, Piedavent-Salomon M, Sommer G, Sung YC, Meyer K, Grams N, Halko E, Dongre S, Meierhofer D, Malszycki M, Ilik IA, Aktas T, Kraushar ML, Vastenhouw N, Weitzman MD, Grebien F, Niskanen H, Hnisz D. Nature. 2025 Jun 4. doi: 10.1038/s41586-025-09141-5. PubMed 40468084.
Backbone
  Vector backbone: pEGFP-N1
  Vector type: Mammalian Expression
Growth in bacteria
  Bacterial resistance: Kanamycin, 50 μg/mL
  Growth temperature: 37°C
  Growth strain: DH5alpha
  Copy number: High Copy
Gene/Insert
  Gene/Insert name: 52K-GFP-KS-FtoA
  Species: Adenovirus 5
  Cloning method: Gibson Cloning
Terms and licenses: Academic/Nonprofit Terms; Industry Terms: Not Available to Industry
How to cite: p52K-GFP-KS-FtoA was a gift from Denes Hnisz (Addgene plasmid # 237691 ; http://n2t.net/addgene:237691 ; RRID:Addgene_237691)
